Addgene plasmid #210379: pCBL102-RUBY
Purpose: Expresses betalain biosynthesis genes under CaMV 35S promoter
Depositing lab: Kan Wang. Depositing organization: Iowa State University. Publication: New T-DNA binary vectors with NptII selection and RUBY reporter for efficient maize transformation and targeted mutagenesis. Lee K, Kang M, Ji Q, Grosic S, Wang K. Plant Physiol. 2023 Apr 18:kiad231. doi: 10.1093/plphys/kiad231. PubMed 37070560.
Backbone
  Vector backbone: pCBL102
  Vector type: Plant Expression
Growth in bacteria
  Bacterial resistance: Spectinomycin, 50 μg/mL
  Growth temperature: 37°C
  Growth strain: DH5alpha
  Copy number: High Copy
Gene/Insert
  Gene/Insert name: 35S-RUBY
  Insert size (bp): 4892
  Cloning method: Gibson Cloning
  Sequencing primers: 5′ Unknown
Terms and licenses: Academic/Nonprofit Terms; Industry Terms: Not Available to Industry
How to cite: pCBL102-RUBY was a gift from Kan Wang (Addgene plasmid # 210379 ; http://n2t.net/addgene:210379 ; RRID:Addgene_210379)
