[The description below was written by a language model from this plasmid's Addgene catalogue record and pLannotate feature annotations shown in this document.]
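Description:
pCBL102-RUBY is a T-DNA binary vector for plant expression, built on the pCBL102 backbone and intended for Agrobacterium-mediated delivery; the associated work concerns maize transformation and targeted mutagenesis. The 15.5 kb plasmid carries a high-copy ColE1/pUC-type origin with a bom mobilisation site for propagation in E. coli, together with the pVS1 oriV, RepA and StaA functions that support replication and stable maintenance in Agrobacterium. Bacterial selection is by spectinomycin through an aadA (SmR) gene, which sits downstream of class 1 integron promoter remnants and a short gentamicin-resistance fragment.

Between the nopaline-type right and left border repeats lies the 35S-RUBY insert (about 4.9 kb, added by Gibson cloning). An enhanced CaMV 35S promoter with a duplicated enhancer drives a betalain biosynthesis cassette, which ends at the Arabidopsis HSP18.2 terminator. The annotation identifies two sugar beet coding sequences, CYP76AD1 and DODA1. The roughly 1.5 kb between DODA1 and the terminator is unannotated; in the standard RUBY design this position holds a glucosyltransferase and the three enzymes are joined by 2A peptides, but the feature table does not confirm that here. Together these enzymes convert tyrosine into red betalain pigment, giving a visible reporter of transformed tissue that needs no substrate or imaging equipment.

The T-DNA also contains a large fragment matching Arabidopsis acetolactate synthase (ALS), a gene used in mutant form as a herbicide-resistance plant marker. No NptII feature was annotated, although the publication title mentions NptII selection, so the plant selection marker of this particular construct is not settled by the record. Residual lac promoter/operator, lacZα and polylinker fragments are cloning-site remnants.
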