Features (pLannotate 1.2.2; 25 found; start..end, strand, type, name):
      1..25      -  misc_feature   RB T-DNA repeat: right border repeat from nopaline C58 T-DNA
     82..170     +  CDS            lacI (fragment): lac repressor; lacI; The lac repressor binds to the lac operator to inhibit transcription in E. coli. This inhibition can be relieved by adding lactose or isopropyl-β-D-thiogalactopyranoside (IPTG).
    183..204     +  protein_bind   CAP binding site: CAP binding activates transcription in the presence of cAMP. E. coli catabolite activator protein
    219..249     +  promoter       lac promoter: promoter for the E. coli lac operon
    253..275     +  protein_bind   lac operator (fragment): The lac repressor binds to the lac operator to inhibit transcription in E. coli. This inhibition can be relieved by adding lactose or isopropyl-β-D-thiogalactopyranoside (IPTG). lac repressor encoded by lacI
    332..1008    +  promoter       CaMV 35S promoter (enhanced): cauliflower mosaic virus 35S promoter with a duplicated enhancer region
   1017..2507    +  CDS            CYP76AD1: C76AD_BETVU - Also known as Bv2g029890_ucyh From Beta vulgaris (Sugar beet).
   2574..3398    +  CDS            DODA1: DOD1W_BETVU - Experimental evidence at transcript level: Swiss-Prot protein existence level 2. Opens the cyclic ring of dihydroxy-phenylalanine (DOPA) between carbons 4 and 5, thus producing an unstable seco-DOPA that rearranges nonenzymatically to betalamic acid. From Beta vulgaris (Sugar beet).
   4975..5223    +  terminator     HSP terminator: efficient transcription terminator from the Arabidopsis thaliana heat shock protein 18.2 gene (Nagaya et al., 2010)
   5246..5278    +  terminator     E9 terminator (fragment): terminator and polyadenylation signal from the pea rbcS-E9 gene
   5279..5313    +  misc_feature   MCS (fragment): pUC18/19 multiple cloning site
   5534..5635    -  CDS            LSM6B (fragment): LSM6B_ARATH - Experimental evidence at protein level: Swiss-Prot protein existence level 1. Component of LSM protein complexes, which are involved in RNA processing. Component of the cytoplasmic LSM1-LSM7 complex which is involved in mRNA degradation by promoting decapping and leading to accurate 5'-3' mRNA decay. The cytoplasmic LSM1-LSM7 complex regulates developmental gene expression by the decapping of specific development- related transcripts. Component of the nuclear LSM2-LSM8 complex which is involved splicing nuclear mRNAs. LSM2-LSM8 binds directly to the U6 small nuclear RNAs (snRNAs)
   6314..8098    +  CDS            ALS (fragment): ILVB_ARATH - Also known as AHAS, CSR1, TZP5. Experimental evidence at protein level: Swiss-Prot protein existence level 1. Catalyzes the formation of acetolactate from pyruvate, the first step in valine and isoleucine biosynthesis. From Arabidopsis thaliana (Mouse-ear cress). Introduced by genetic manipulation and expressed in sulfonylurea resistant plants.
   8679..8833    +  CDS            lacZα (fragment): LacZα fragment of β-galactosidase; lacZ fragment
   8911..8935    -  misc_feature   LB T-DNA repeat: left border repeat from nopaline C58 T-DNA
   9194..9217    +  promoter       Pc promoter (fragment): intI1 (promoter lies within the coding sequence); class 1 integron promoter
   9393..9449    +  CDS            GmR (fragment): gentamycin acetyltransferase; aacC1; confers resistance to gentamycin
   9460..10247   +  CDS            SmR (fragment): aminoglycoside adenylyltransferase (Murphy, 1985); aadA; confers resistance to spectinomycin and streptomycin
  10493..11081   +  rep_origin     ori: high-copy-number ColE1/pMB1/pBR322/pUC origin of replication
  11267..11407   -  misc_feature   bom: basis of mobility region from pBR322
  11509..11548   -  CDS            rop (fragment): Rop protein, which maintains plasmids at low copy number; rop
  11751..11945   -  rep_origin     pVS1 oriV: origin of replication for the Pseudomonas plasmid pVS1 (Heeb et al., 2000)
  12011..13084   -  CDS            pVS1 RepA: replication protein from the Pseudomonas plasmid pVS1 (Heeb et al., 2000)
  13513..14142   -  CDS            pVS1 StaA: stability protein from the Pseudomonas plasmid pVS1 (Heeb et al., 2000)
  14702..15103   -  CDS            Y4CG_SINFN (fragment): Protein inferred from homology: Swiss-Prot protein existence level 3. From Sinorhizobium fredii (strain NBRC 101917 / NGR234).
>Addgene plasmid #210379 | pCBL102-RUBY | addgene full sequence | sequence record 421668 | Addgene NGS Result
GTTTACCCGCCAATATATCCTGTCAAACACTGATAGTTTAAACTGAAGGCGGGAAACGACAATCTGATCC
AAGCTCAAGCTCCAATACGCAAACCGCCTCTCCCCGCGCGTTGGCCGATTCATTAATGCAGCTGGCACGA
CAGGTTTCCCGACTGGAAAGCGGGCAGTGAGCGCAACGCAATTAATGTGAGTTAGCTCACTCATTAGGCA
CCCCAGGCTTTACACTTTATGCTTCCGGCTCGTATGTTGTGTGGAATTGTGAGCGGATAACAATTTCACA
CAGGAAACAGCTATGACATGATTACGAATTCGAGCTCGACACTGATAGTTTTGAGACTTTTCAACAAAGG
GTAATATCGGGAAACCTCCTCGGATTCCATTGCCCAGCTATCTGTCACTTCATCAAAAGGACAGTAGAAA
AGGAAGGTGGCACCTACAAATGCCATCATTGCGATAAAGGAAAGGCTATCGTTCAAGATGCCTCTGCCGA
CAGTGGTCCCAAAGATGGACCCCCACCCACGAGGAGCATCGTGGAAAAAGAAGACGTTCCAACCACGTCT
TCAAAGCAAGTGGATTGATGTGAACATGGTGGAGCACGACACTCTCGTCTACTCCAAGAATATCAAAGAT
ACAGTCTCAGAAGACCAAAGGGCTATTGAGACTTTTCAACAAAGGGTAATATCGGGAAACCTCCTCGGAT
TCCATTGCCCAGCTATCTGTCACTTCATCAAAAGGACAGTAGAAAAGGAAGGTGGCACCTACAAATGCCA
TCATTGCGATAAAGGAAAGGCTATCGTTCAAGATGCCTCTGCCGACAGTGGTCCCAAAGATGGACCCCCA
CCCACGAGGAGCATCGTGGAAAAAGAAGACGTTCCAACCACGTCTTCAAAGCAAGTGGATTGATGTGATA
TCTCCACTGACGTAAGGGATGACGCACAATCCCACTATCCTTCGCAAGACCCTTCCTCTATATAAGGAAG
TTCATTTCATTTGGAGAGGACACGCTGAAAACTAGTATGGATCATGCGACCCTCGCCATGATCCTCGCGA
TCTGGTTCATCAGCTTCCACTTCATCAAGCTGCTGTTCTCCCAGCAGACCACCAAGCTGCTTCCGCCAGG
ACCAAAGCCGCTTCCGATCATCGGCAACATCCTTGAGGTGGGCAAGAAGCCGCATCGGTCCTTCGCCAAC
CTCGCCAAGATTCACGGCCCACTCATTTCCCTCAGACTCGGCTCTGTGACCACCATCGTTGTGTCCTCTG
CCGACGTGGCCAAAGAGATGTTCCTCAAGAAGGATCACCCGCTCTCCAACCGCACGATCCCGAATAGTGT
TACAGCCGGCGACCACCACAAGCTCACCATGTCTTGGCTCCCGGTGTCTCCGAAGTGGCGCAACTTCCGC
AAGATTACCGCCGTGCATCTGCTCTCCCCACAGAGACTCGATGCCTGCCAGACATTCAGGCACGCCAAGG
TGCAGCAGCTCTACGAGTACGTTCAAGAGTGCGCCCAGAAAGGCCAGGCCGTGGATATTGGCAAGGCCGC
CTTTACGACCAGCCTCAACCTCCTCAGCAAGCTGTTCTTCAGCGTCGAGCTGGCGCACCACAAGTCCCAT
ACCAGCCAAGAGTTCAAAGAGCTGATCTGGAACATCATGGAAGATATAGGCAAGCCGAACTACGCCGACT
ACTTCCCGATTCTCGGCTGCGTTGACCCATCTGGCATTAGAAGAAGGCTCGCCTGCTCCTTCGACAAGCT
GATCGCCGTGTTCCAGGGCATCATCTGCGAGAGACTCGCCCCAGATTCCTCCACCACAACTACCACCACC
ACCGACGACGTGCTCGATGTGCTCCTCCAGCTGTTCAAGCAGAACGAGCTGACGATGGGCGAGATCAACC
ACCTCCTCGTGGACATCTTCGACGCCGGCACCGATACCACATCCTCCACATTCGAGTGGGTGATGACCGA
GCTGATCCGCAATCCAGAGATGATGGAAAAGGCCCAAGAGGAAATCAAGCAGGTCCTCGGCAAGGACAAG
CAGATCCAAGAGTCCGACATCATCAACCTGCCGTACCTCCAGGCGATCATCAAAGAGACACTCCGCCTCC
ATCCGCCGACCGTGTTCTTGCTCCCAAGAAAGGCCGACACCGATGTCGAGCTGTACGGCTACATCGTGCC
GAAGGATGCCCAGATCCTCGTGAACCTCTGGGCCATTGGCAGGGACCCAAACGCCTGGCAGAACGCCGAT
ATTTTCAGCCCAGAGCGCTTCATCGGCTGCGAGATCGATGTTAAGGGCCGCGATTTCGGCCTCCTTCCAT
TTGGCGCTGGCCGCAGAATTTGCCCAGGCATGAATCTCGCCATCAGGATGCTCACCCTCATGCTCGCCAC
ACTCCTCCAGTTCTTCAACTGGAAGCTCGAAGGCGACATCTCCCCGAAGGACCTCGACATGGACGAGAAG
TTCGGCATTGCGCTCCAAAAGACCAAGCCGCTCAAGCTCATCCCGATTCCGCGCTACGGTAGCGGAGCTA
CCAATTTTAGCCTCCTTAAGCAGGCAGGTGATGTAGAAGAGAACCCCGGGCCTATGAAGATGATGAACGG
CGAGGACGCCAACGACCAGATGATCAAAGAGTCCTTCTTCATCACCCACGGCAACCCGATCCTCACCGTC
GAGGATACACATCCGCTCAGGCCGTTCTTCGAGACATGGCGCGAGAAGATTTTCTCCAAGAAGCCGAAGG
CCATCCTCATCATCTCCGGCCACTGGGAGACAGTGAAGCCAACCGTGAACGCCGTGCACATCAACGACAC
CATCCACGACTTCGACGACTACCCAGCCGCCATGTACCAGTTCAAGTACCCAGCTCCAGGCGAGCCAGAG
CTTGCGAGAAAGGTGGAAGAGATCCTCAAGAAGTCCGGGTTCGAGACAGCCGAGACAGACCAAAAGAGGG
GCCTTGATCACGGCGCCTGGGTTCCACTCATGCTCATGTATCCAGAGGCGGACATCCCGGTGTGCCAGCT
CTCAGTTCAGCCACATCTCGACGGCACCTACCACTACAATCTCGGCAGAGCCCTCGCGCCGCTCAAGAAT
GATGGCGTGCTCATTATTGGCTCCGGCAGCGCCACACATCCACTCGATGAGACACCGCACTACTTCGATG
GTGTTGCCCCTTGGGCCGCTGCCTTCGATTCTTGGCTTAGGAAGGCCCTCATCAACGGCCGCTTCGAGGA
AGTGAACATCTACGAGAGCAAGGCCCCGAACTGGAAGCTCGCCCATCCATTTCCAGAGCACTTCTACCCG
CTCCACGTTGTGCTCGGCGCTGCTGGTGAAAAGTGGAAGGCCGAGCTGATCCACTCCTCCTGGGATCATG
GCACACTTTGCCACGGCTCCTACAAGTTCACCTCCGCCGGATCCGGAGCAACCAACTTTAGCCTGCTCAA
GCAAGCAGGAGATGTTGAGGAAAATCCTGGCCCCATGACCGCCATCAAGATGAACACCAACGGCGAGGGC
GAGACACAGCACATCCTCATGATCCCGTTCATGGCGCAGGGCCACCTCAGGCCATTTCTCGAACTCGCCA
TGTTCCTCTACAAGCGCTCCCACGTGATCATCACCCTGCTCACAACTCCGCTCAATGCCGGCTTCCTCAG
GCACCTCCTTCACCACCATTCCTACTCCTCCAGCGGCATCAGGATCGTCGAGCTGCCATTCAACTCCACC
AACCACGGACTCCCACCGGGCATCGAGAACACCGATAAGCTCACACTCCCGCTCGTGGTGTCCCTCTTCC
ATTCCACCATCAGCCTCGATCCGCACCTCCGCGATTACATCTCCAGGCATTTCAGCCCAGCCAGGCCACC
ACTCTGCGTGATCCATGATGTGTTCCTCGGCTGGGTTGACCAGGTGGCCAAGGATGTGGGCTCTACAGGC
GTGGTGTTCACAACAGGCGGCGCTTATGGCACATCCGCCTACGTGTCCATCTGGAACGATCTCCCGCACC
AGAACTACTCCGACGACCAAGAGTTCCCGCTGCCAGGCTTCCCAGAGAACCATAAGTTCCGCAGGTCCCA
GCTCCATCGGTTCCTCAGATATGCCGACGGCTCCGACGATTGGTCCAAGTATTTCCAGCCGCAGCTCCGC
CAGTCCATGAAGTCTTTTGGCTGGCTCTGCAACTCCGTGGAAGAGATCGAGACACTCGGCTTCTCCATCC
TCCGCAACTACACCAAGCTGCCGATCTGGGGCATCGGCCCACTTATTGCTTCCCCAGTGCAGCACTCCTC
CTCCGACAACAATTCAACAGGCGCCGAGTTCGTGCAGTGGCTCAGCCTCAAAGAGCCGGACTCCGTCCTC
TACATCTCCTTCGGCTCCCAGAACACGATCAGCCCGACGCAGATGATGGAACTCGCTGCTGGCCTTGAGT
CCTCCGAGAAGCCATTCCTCTGGGTGATCAGAGCCCCGTTCGGCTTCGACATCAACGAAGAGATGCGCCC
AGAGTGGCTGCCAGAGGGCTTTGAGGAACGCATGAAGGTGAAGAAACAGGGCAAGCTCGTGTACAAGCTC
GGCCCGCAGCTTGAGATCCTCAACCATGAATCCATCGGCGGCTTTCTCACCCACTGCGGATGGAACAGCA
TCCTTGAGTCTCTTCGCGAGGGCGTTCCGATGCTTGGATGGCCACTTGCTGCCGAGCAGGCCTACAACCT
CAAGTACCTCGAAGATGAGATGGGCGTCGCGGTTGAGCTTGCTAGAGGCCTCGAAGGCGAGATCTCCAAA
GAGAAGGTCAAGCGCATCGTCGAGATGATCCTTGAGCGCAACGAGGGCTCCAAAGGCTGGGAGATGAAGA
ATCGCGCCGTGGAAATGGGCAAAAAGCTCAAGGACGCCGTGAACGAGGAAAAAGAGCTGAAGGGCTCCTC
CGTGAAGGCGATCGACGATTTCCTCGACGCCGTCATGCAGGCCAAACTTGAGCCAAGCCTCCAGTGATAG
TGAATATGAAGATGAAGATGAAATATTTGGTGTGTCAAATAAAAAGGTTGTGTGCTTAAGTTTGTGTTTT
TTTCTTGGCTTGTTGTGTTATGAATTTGTGGCTTTTTCTAATATTAAATGAATGTAACATCTCATTATAA
TGAATAAACAAATGTTTCTATAATCCATTGTGAATGTTTTGTTGGATCTCTTCTCCAGCATATAACTACT
GTATGTGCTATGGTATGGACTATGGAATATGATTAAAGATAAGACCTAACTGAGTAAGCTAGCTTGTTCG
AGTATTATGGCATTGGGAAAACTGTTTTCCGGGGATCCTCTAGAGTCGACCTGCAGGCATGCAGCCCTTA
CTTTAACGCCTCTAACCAACACCCCTTTATCTTTATAAGGAACAATAAACAGAATTTGCCCCACTGTTCT
AAATCACCTAATAATATCCCCAGCTAAAAACAATAAAGGTTTCCTAGAATTAAGACAAGCATGACTGTTC
CTCCAGGAGGGTTTGGAACATTGTTGCAGTCTTGCAGATACGGGCGAAGGGTGAGAAACAGAGCGGAGGG
CTGGAGGTGACCTCGGTAGTCGACGCCGGAGTTGAGCTTGACAACGACGGGGCGGCCCCTGATGGACTTG
AGGAAGTCCGATGGCGTCTTCACCGTCCCGCCGGCGCCCGAGGCGGGCCTGTCGCTGCCGCCGCCGCCGC
TGCTCATCTTGCGCGCTGTGCCCCCGGCGGTGTCCCTGTGTTGCGGATCGCGGGTGGGCCAGGTGGATGC
GAGGGCGACCCGTTTGGACTCCGGCCGGAGCCGCCGGATCCCTGGTCGGTGTCAGTGCCGTTTACTCTGG
GCCCCACGTGTCAGTACCGTCTGTAGATGACAACAACCCGTCGTCCACAGTCATGTCCAAAATATCCTTT
CTTCTTTTTTTTCGATTCGGATATCTATCTTCCTTTTTTTTTTCCAAAAATCTTCTTGACGCACCAGCGC
GCACGTTTGTGGTAAACGCCGACACGTCGGTCCCACGTCGATAGACCCCACCCACCAGTGAGTAGCGTGT
ACGTATTCGGGGGTGACGGACGTGTCGCCGTCGTCTTGCTAGTCCCATTCCCATCTGAGCCACACATCTC
TGAACAAAAAAAAGGAGGGAGGCCTCCACGCACATCCCCCTCCGTGCCACCCGCCCCAAACCCTCGCGCC
GCCTCCGAGACAGCCGCCGCAACCATGGCCACCGCCGCCGCCGCGTCTACCGCGCTCACTGGCGCCACTA
CCGCTGCGCCCAAGGCGAGGCGCCGGGCGCACCTCCTGGCCACCCGCCGCGCCCTCGCCGCGCCCATCAG
GTGCTCAGCGGCGTCACCCGCCATGCCGATGGCTCCCCCGGCCACCCCGCTCCGGCCGTGGGGCCCCACC
GAGCCCCGCAAGGGTGCTGACATCCTCGTCGAGTCCCTCGAGCGCTGCGGCGTCCGCGACGTCTTCGCCT
ACCCCGGCGGCGCGTCCATGGAGATCCACCAGGCACTCACCCGCTCCCCCGTCATCGCCAACCACCTCTT
CCGCCACGAGCAAGGGGAGGCCTTTGCCGCCTCCGGCTACGCGCGCTCCTCGGGCCGCGTCGGCGTCTGC
ATCGCCACCTCCGGCCCCGGCGCCACCAACCTAGTCTCCGCGCTCGCCGACGCGCTGCTCGATTCCGTCC
CCATGGTCGCCATCACGGGACAGGTGGCGCGACGCATGATTGGCACCGACGCCTTCCAGGAGACGCCCAT
CGTCGAGGTCACCCGCTCCATCACCAAGCACAACTACCTGGTCCTCGACGTCGACGACATCCCCCGCGTC
GTGCAGGAGGCTTTCTTCCTCGCCTCCTCTGGTCGACCAGGGCCGGTGCTTGTCGACATCCCCAAGGACA
TCCAGCAGCAGATGGCGGTGCCTGTCTGGGACAAGCCCATGAGTCTGCCTGGGTACATTGCGCGCCTTCC
CAAGCCCCCTGCGACTGAGTTGCTTGAGCAGGTGCTGCGTCTTGTTGGTGAATCGCGGCGCCCTGTTCTT
TATGTGGGCGGTGGCTGCGCAGCATCTGGTGAGGAGTTGCGACGCTTTGTGGAGCTGACTGGAATCCCGG
TCACAACTACTCTTATGGGCCTCGGCAACTTCCCCAGCGACGACCCACTGTCTCTGCGCATGCTAGGTAT
GCATGGGACGGTGTATGCAAATTATGCAGTGGATAAGGCCGATCTGTTGCTTGCACTTGGTGTGCGGTTT
GATGATCGCGTGACAGGGAAGATTGAGGCTTTTGCAAGCAGGGCTAAGATTGTGCACGTTGATATTGATC
CGGCTGAGATTGGCAAGAACAAGCAGCCACATGTGTCCATCTGTGCAGATGTTAAGCTTGCTTTGCAGGG
CATGAATGCTCTTCTTGAAGGAAGCACATCAAAGAAGAGCTTTGACTTTGGCTCATGGAACGATGAGTTG
GATCAGCAGAAGAGGGAATTCCCCCTTGGGTATAAAACATCTAATGAGGAGATCCAGCCACAATATGCTA
TTCAGGTTCTTGATGAGCTGACGAAAGGCGAGGCCATCATCGGCACAGGTGTTGGGCAGCACCAGATGTG
GGCGGCACAGTACTACACTTACAAGCGGCCAAGGCAGTGGTTGTCTTCAGCTGGTCTTGGGGCTATGGGA
TTTGGTTTGCCGGCTGCTGCTGGTGCTTCTGTGGCAAACCCAGGTGTCACTGTTGTTGACATCGATGGAG
ATGGTAGCTTTCTCATGAACGTTCAGGAGCTAGCTATGATCCGAATTGAGAACCTCCCAGTGAAGGTCTT
TGTGCTAAACAACCAGCACCTGGGGATGGTGGTGCAGTTGGAGGACAGGTTCTATAAGGCCAACAGAGCG
CACACATACTTGGGAAACCCAGAGAATGAAAGTGAGATATATCCAGATTTCGTGACGATCGCCAAAGGGT
TCAACATTCCAGCGGTCCGTGTGACAAAGAAGAACGAAGTCCGCGCAGCGATAAAGAAGATGCTCGAGAC
TCCAGGGCCGTACCTCTTGGATATAATCGTCCCACACCAGGAGCATGTGTTGCCTATGATCCCTAGTGGT
GGGGCTTTCAAGGATATGATCCTGGATGGTGATGGCAGGACTGTGTACTGACTAGCTAGTCAGTTAACCT
AGACTTGTCCATCTTCTGGATTGGCCAACTTAATTAATGTATGAAATAAAAGGATGCACACATAGTGACA
TGCTAATCACTATAATGTGGGCATCAAAGTTGTGTGTTATGTGTAATTACTAGTTATCTGAATAAAAGAG
AAAGAGATCATCCATATTTCTTATCCTAAATGAATGTCACGTGTCTTTATAATTCTTTGATGAACCAGAT
GCATTTCATTAACCAAATCCATATACATATAAATATTAATCATATATAATTAATATCAATTGGGTTAGCA
AAACAAATCTAGTCTAGGTGTGTTTTGCGAATGCGGCCGCCTGCAGAGTTAACGGCGCGTCGTCTATTGG
ACCGACAGTTGCTATTAATATAATGGGCCACCATAGTAGACTGACAAATAAATTACCTGACAACATCGTT
TCACAAAAAAACAAACACAAAAAGGGAGTGCATTTTCCAGGGCATTTTTGTAATAAAAAACAGTTAAAAG
GGAGTGCAATAGAAATATAGGGGTGTGGAAATAGTGATTTGAGCACGTCTTGAAGCGAATTAGCTTGGCA
CTGGCCGTCGTTTTACAACGTCGTGACTGGGAAAACCCTGGCGTTACCCAACTTAATCGCCTTGCAGCAC
ATCCCCCTTTCGCCAGCTGGCGTAATAGCGAAGAGGCCCGCACCGATCGCCCTTCCCAACAGTTGCGCAG
CCTGAATGGCGAATGCTAGAGCAATTCGGCGTTAATTCAGTACATTAAAAACGTCCGCAATGTGTTATTA
AGTTGTCTAAGCGTCAATTTGTTTACACCACAATATATCCTGCCACCAGCCAGCCAACAGCTCCCCGACC
GGCAGCTCGGCACAAAATCACCACTCGATACAGGCAGCCCATCAGTCCGGGACGGCGTCAGCGGGAGAGC
CGTTGTAAGGCGGCAGACTTTGCTCATGTTACCGATGCTATTCGGAAGAACGGCAACTAAGCTGCCGGGT
TTGAAACACGGATGATCTCGCGGAGGGTAGCATGTTGATTGTAACGATGACAGAGCGTTGCTGCCTGTGA
TCAATTCGGGCACGAACCCAGTGGACATAAGCCTGTTCGGTTCGTAAGCTGTAATGCAAGTAGCGTATGC
GCTCACGCAACTGGTCCAGAACCTTGACCGAACGCAGCGGTGGTAACGGCGCAGTGGCGGTTTTCATGGC
TTGTTATGACTGTTTTTTTGGGGTACAGTCTATGCCTCGGGCATCCAAGCAGCAAGCGCGTTACGCCGTG
GGTCGATGTTTGATGTTATGGAGCAGCAACGATGTTACGCAGCAGGGCAGTCGCCCTAAAACAAAGTTAA
ACATCATGGGGGAAGCGGTGATCGCCGAAGTATCGACTCAACTATCAGAGGTAGTTGGCGTCATCGAGCG
CCATCTCGAACCGACGTTGCTGGCCGTACATTTGTACGGCTCCGCAGTGGATGGCGGCCTGAAGCCACAC
AGTGATATTGATTTGCTGGTTACGGTGACCGTAAGGCTTGATGAAACAACGCGGCGAGCTTTGATCAACG
ACCTTTTGGAAACTTCGGCTTCCCCTGGAGAGAGCGAGATTCTCCGCGCTGTAGAAGTCACCATTGTTGT
GCACGACGACATCATTCCGTGGCGTTATCCAGCTAAGCGCGAACTGCAATTTGGAGAATGGCAGCGCAAT
GACATTCTTGCAGGTATCTTCGAGCCAGCCACGATCGACATTGATCTGGCTATCTTGCTGACAAAAGCAA
GAGAACATAGCGTTGCCTTGGTAGGTCCAGCGGCGGAGGAACTCTTTGATCCGGTTCCTGAACAGGATCT
ATTTGAGGCGCTAAATGAAACCTTAACGCTATGGAACTCGCCGCCCGACTGGGCTGGCGATGAGCGAAAT
GTAGTGCTTACGTTGTCCCGCATTTGGTACAGCGCAGTAACCGGCAAAATCGCGCCGAAGGATGTCGCTG
CCGACTGGGCAATGGAGCGCCTGCCGGCCCAGTATCAGCCCGTCATACTTGAAGCTAGACAGGCTTATCT
TGGACAAGAAGAAGATCGCTTGGCCTCGCGCGCAGATCAGTTGGAAGAATTTGTCCACTACGTGAAAGGC
GAGATCACCAAGGTAGTCGGCAAATAATGTCTAGCTAGAAATTCGTTCAAGCCGACGCCGCTTCGCGGCG
CGGCTTAACTCAAGCGTTAGATGCACTAAGCACATAATTGCTCACAGCCAAACTATCAGGTCAAGTCTGC
TTTTATTATTTTTAAGCGTGCATAATAAGCCCTACACAAATTGGGAGATATATCATGCATGACCAAAATC
CCTTAACGTGAGTTTTCGTTCCACTGAGCGTCAGACCCCGTAGAAAAGATCAAAGGATCTTCTTGAGATC
CTTTTTTTCTGCGCGTAATCTGCTGCTTGCAAACAAAAAAACCACCGCTACCAGCGGTGGTTTGTTTGCC
GGATCAAGAGCTACCAACTCTTTTTCCGAAGGTAACTGGCTTCAGCAGAGCGCAGATACCAAATACTGTC
CTTCTAGTGTAGCCGTAGTTAGGCCACCACTTCAAGAACTCTGTAGCACCGCCTACATACCTCGCTCTGC
TAATCCTGTTACCAGTGGCTGCTGCCAGTGGCGATAAGTCGTGTCTTACCGGGTTGGACTCAAGACGATA
GTTACCGGATAAGGCGCAGCGGTCGGGCTGAACGGGGGGTTCGTGCACACAGCCCAGCTTGGAGCGAACG
ACCTACACCGAACTGAGATACCTACAGCGTGAGCTATGAGAAAGCGCCACGCTTCCCGAAGGGAGAAAGG
CGGACAGGTATCCGGTAAGCGGCAGGGTCGGAACAGGAGAGCGCACGAGGGAGCTTCCAGGGGGAAACGC
CTGGTATCTTTATAGTCCTGTCGGGTTTCGCCACCTCTGACTTGAGCGTCGATTTTTGTGATGCTCGTCA
GGGGGGCGGAGCCTATGGAAAAACGCCAGCAACGCGGCCTTTTTACGGTTCCTGGCCTTTTGCTGGCCTT
TTGCTCACATGTTCTTTCCTGCGTTATCCCCTGATTCTGTGGATAACCGTATTACCGCCTTTGAGTGAGC
TGATACCGCTCGCCGCAGCCGAACGACCGAGCGCAGCGAGTCAGTGAGCGAGGAAGCGGAAGAGCGCCTG
ATGCGGTATTTTCTCCTTACGCATCTGTGCGGTATTTCACACCGCATATGGTGCACTCTCAGTACAATCT
GCTCTGATGCCGCATAGTTAAGCCAGTATACACTCCGCTATCGCTACGTGACTGGGTCATGGCTGCGCCC
CGACACCCGCCAACACCCGCTGACGCGCCCTGACGGGCTTGTCTGCTCCCGGCATCCGCTTACAGACAAG
CTGTGACCGTCTCCGGGAGCTGCATGTGTCAGAGGTTTTCACCGTCATCACCGAAACGCGCGAGGCAGGG
TGCCTTGATGTGGGCGCCGGCGGTCGAGTGGCGACGGCGCGGCTTGTCCGCGCCCTGGTAGATTGCCTGG
CCGTAGGCCAGCCATTTTTGAGCGGCCAGCGGCCGCGATAGGCCGACGCGAAGCGGCGGGGCGTAGGGAG
CGCAGCGACCGAAGGGTAGGCGCTTTTTGCAGCTCTTCGGCTGTGCGCTGGCCAGACAGTTATGCACAGG
CCAGGCGGGTTTTAAGAGTTTTAATAAGTTTTAAAGAGTTTTAGGCGGAAAAATCGCCTTTTTTCTCTTT
TATATCAGTCACTTACATGTGTGACCGGTTCCCAATGTACGGCTTTGGGTTCCCAATGTACGGGTTCCGG
TTCCCAATGTACGGCTTTGGGTTCCCAATGTACGTGCTATCCACAGGAAAGAGACCTTTTCGACCTTTTT
CCCCTGCTAGGGCAATTTGCCCTAGCATCTGCTCCGTACATTAGGAACCGGCGGATGCTTCGCCCTCGAT
CAGGTTGCGGTAGCGCATGACTAGGATCGGGCCAGCCTGCCCCGCCTCCTCCTTCAAATCGTACTCCGGC
AGGTCATTTGACCCGATCAGCTTGCGCACGGTGAAACAGAACTTCTTGAACTCTCCGGCGCTGCCACTGC
GTTCGTAGATCGTCTTGAACAACCATCTGGCTTCTGCCTTGCCTGCGGCGCGGCGTGCCAGGCGGTAGAG
AAAACGGCCGATGCCGGGATCGATCAAAAAGTAATCGGGGTGAACCGTCAGCACGTCCGGGTTCTTGCCT
TCTGTGATCTCGCGGTACATCCAATCAGCTAGCTCGATCTCGATGTACTCCGGCCGCCCGGTTTCGCTCT
TTACGATCTTGTAGCGGCTAATCAAGGCTTCACCCTCGGATACCGTCACCAGGCGGCCGTTCTTGGCCTT
CTTCGTACGCTGCATGGCAACGTGCGTGGTGTTTAACCGAATGCAGGTTTCTACCAGGTCGTCTTTCTGC
TTTCCGCCATCGGCTCGCCGGCAGAACTTGAGTACGTCCGCAACGTGTGGACGGAACACGCGGCCGGGCT
TGTCTCCCTTCCCTTCCCGGTATCGGTTCATGGATTCGGTTAGATGGGAAACCGCCATCAGTACCAGGTC
GTAATCCCACACACTGGCCATGCCGGCCGGCCCTGCGGAAACCTCTACGTGCCCGTCTGGAAGCTCGTAG
CGGATCACCTCGCCAGCTCGTCGGTCACGCTTCGACAGACGGAAAACGGCCACGTCCATGATGCTGCGAC
TATCGCGGGTGCCCACGTCATAGAGCATCGGAACGAAAAAATCTGGTTGCTCGTCGCCCTTGGGCGGCTT
CCTAATCGACGGCGCACCGGCTGCCGGCGGTTGCCGGGATTCTTTGCGGATTCGATCAGCGGCCGCTTGC
CACGATTCACCGGGGCGTGCTTCTGCCTCGATGCGTTGCCGCTGGGCGGCCTGCGCGGCCTTCAACTTCT
CCACCAGGTCATCACCCAGCGCCGCGCCGATTTGTACCGGGCCGGATGGTTTGCGACCGCTCACGCCGAT
TCCTCGGGCTTGGGGGTTCCAGTGCCATTGCAGGGCCGGCAGACAACCCAGCCGCTTACGCCTGGCCAAC
CGCCCGTTCCTCCACACATGGGGCATTCCACGGCGTCGGTGCCTGGTTGTTCTTGATTTTCCATGCCGCC
TCCTTTAGCCGCTAAAATTCATCTACTCATTTATTCATTTGCTCATTTACTCTGGTAGCTGCGCGATGTA
TTCAGATAGCAGCTCGGTAATGGTCTTGCCTTGGCGTACCGCGTACATCTTCAGCTTGGTGTGATCCTCC
GCCGGCAACTGAAAGTTGACCCGCTTCATGGCTGGCGTGTCTGCCAGGCTGGCCAACGTTGCAGCCTTGC
TGCTGCGTGCGCTCGGACGGCCGGCACTTAGCGTGTTTGTGCTTTTGCTCATTTTCTCTTTACCTCATTA
ACTCAAATGAGTTTTGATTTAATTTCAGCGGCCAGCGCCTGGACCTCGCGGGCAGCGTCGCCCTCGGGTT
CTGATTCAAGAACGGTTGTGCCGGCGGCGGCAGTGCCTGGGTAGCTCACGCGCTGCGTGATACGGGACTC
AAGAATGGGCAGCTCGTACCCGGCCAGCGCCTCGGCAACCTCACCGCCGATGCGCGTGCCTTTGATCGCC
CGCGACACGACAAAGGCCGCTTGTAGCCTTCCATCCGTGACCTCAATGCGCTGCTTAACCAGCTCCACCA
GGTCGGCGGTGGCCCATATGTCGTAAGGGCTTGGCTGCACCGGAATCAGCACGAAGTCGGCTGCCTTGAT
CGCGGACACAGCCAAGTCCGCCGCCTGGGGCGCTCCGTCGATCACTACGAAGTCGCGCCGGCCGATGGCC
TTCACGTCGCGGTCAATCGTCGGGCGGTCGATGCCGACAACGGTTAGCGGTTGATCTTCCCGCACGGCCG
CCCAATCGCGGGCACTGCCCTGGGGATCGGAATCGACTAACAGAACATCGGCCCCGGCGAGTTGCAGGGC
GCGGGCTAGATGGGTTGCGATGGTCGTCTTGCCTGACCCGCCTTTCTGGTTAAGTACAGCGATAACCTTC
ATGCGTTCCCCTTGCGTATTTGTTTATTTACTCATCGCATCATATACGCAGCGACCGCATGACGCAAGCT
GTTTTACTCAAATACACATCACCTTTTTAGACGGCGGCGCTCGGTTTCTTCAGCGGCCAAGCTGGCCGGC
CAGGCCGCCAGCTTGGCATCAGACAAACCGGCCAGGATTTCATGCAGCCGCACGGTTGAGACGTGCGCGG
GCGGCTCGAACACGTACCCGGCCGCGATCATCTCCGCCTCGATCTCTTCGGTAATGAAAAACGGTTCGTC
CTGGCCGTCCTGGTGCGGTTTCATGCTTGTTCCTCTTGGCGTTCATTCTCGGCGGCCGCCAGGGCGTCGG
CCTCGGTCAATGCGTCCTCACGGAAGGCACCGCGCCGCCTGGCCTCGGTGGGCGTCACTTCCTCGCTGCG
CTCAAGTGCGCGGTACAGGGTCGAGCGATGCACGCCAAGCAGTGCAGCCGCCTCTTTCACGGTGCGGCCT
TCCTGGTCGATCAGCTCGCGGGCGTGCGCGATCTGTGCCGGGGTGAGGGTAGGGCGGGGGCCAAACTTCA
CGCCTCGGGCCTTGGCGGCCTCGCGCCCGCTCCGGGTGCGGTCGATGATTAGGGAACGCTCGAACTCGGC
AATGCCGGCGAACACGGTCAACACCATGCGGCCGGCCGGCGTGGTGGTGTCGGCCCACGGCTCTGCCAGG
CTACGCAGGCCCGCGCCGGCCTCCTGGATGCGCTCGGCAATGTCCAGTAGGTCGCGGGTGCTGCGGGCCA
GGCGGTCTAGCCTGGTCACTGTCACAACGTCGCCAGGGCGTAGGTGGTCAAGCATCCTGGCCAGCTCCGG
GCGGTCGCGCCTGGTGCCGGTGATCTTCTCGGAAAACAGCTTGGTGCAGCCGGCCGCGTGCAGTTCGGCC
CGTTGGTTGGTCAAGTCCTGGTCGTCGGTGCTGACGCGGGCATAGCCCAGCAGGCCAGCGGCGGCGCTCT
TGTTCATGGCGTAATGTCTCCGGTTCTAGTCGCAAGTATTCTACTTTATGCGACTAAAACACGCGACAAG
AAAACGCCAGGAAAAGGGCAGGGCGGCAGCCTGTCGCGTAACTTAGGACTTGTGCGACATGTCGTTTTCA
GAAGACGGCTGCACTGAACGTCAGAAGCCGACTGCACTATAGCAGCGGAGGGGTTGGATCAAAGTACTTT
AAAGTACTTTAAAGTACTTTAAAGTACTTTGATCCCGAGGGGAACCCTGTGGTTGGCATGCACATACAAA
TGGACGAACGGATAAACCTTTTCACGCCCTTTTAAATATCCGATTATTCTAATAAACGCTCTTTTCTCTT
AG
